>Addgene plasmid #233299 | Ubi:eGFP-ccdb + mcherry | addgene full sequence | sequence record 462183 | Addgene NGS Result
TTCGGTTAGATGGGAAACCGCCATCAGTACCAGGTCGTAATCCCACACACTGGCCATGCCGGCCGGCCCT
GCGGAAACCTCTACGTGCCCGTCTGGAAGCTCGTAGCGGATCACCTCGCCAGCTCGTCGGTCACGCTTCG
ACAGACGGAAAACGGCCACGTCCATGATGCTGCGACTATCGCGGGTGCCCACGTCATAGAGCATCGGAAC
GAAAAAATCTGGTTGCTCGTCGCCCTTGGGCGGCTTCCTAATCGACGACGCACCGGCTGCCGGCGGTTGC
CGGGATTCTTTGCGGATTCGATCAGCGGCCGCTTGCCACGATTCACCGGGGCGTGCTTCTGCCTCGATGC
GTTGCCGCTGGGCGGCCTGCGCGGCCTTCAACTTCTCCACCAGGTCATCACCCAGCGCCGCGCCGATTTG
TACCGGGCCGGATGGTTTGCGACCGCTCACGCCGATTCCTCGGGCTTGGGGGTTCCAGTGCCATTGCAGG
GCCGGCAGACAACCCAGCCGCTTACGCCTGGCCAACCGCCCGTTCCTCCACACATGGGGCATTCCACGGC
GTCGGTGCCTGGTTGTTCTTGATTTTCCATGCCGCCTCCTTTAGCCGCTAAAATTCATCTACTCATTTAT
TCATTTGCTCATTTACTCTGGTAGCTGCGCGATGTATTCAGATAGCAGCTCGGTAATGGTCTTGCCTTGG
CGTACCGCGTACATCTTCAGCTTGGTGTGATCCTCCGCCGGCAACTGAAAGTTGACCCGCTTCATGGCTG
GCGTGTCTGCCAGGCTGGCCAACGTTGCAGCCTTGCTGCTGCGTGCGCTCGGACGGCCGGCACTTAGCGT
GTTTGTGCTTTTGCTCATTTTCTCTTTACCTCATTAACTCAAATGAGTTTTGATTTAATTTCAGCGGCCA
GCGCCTGGACCTCGCGGGCAGCGTCGCCCTCGGGTTCTGATTCAAGAACGGTTGTGCCGGCGGCGGCAGT
GCCTGGGTAGCTCACGCGCTGCGTGATACGGGACTCAAGAATGGGCAGCTCGTACCCGGCCAGCGCCTCG
GCAACCTCACCGCCGATGCGCGTGCCTTTGATCGCCCGCGACACGACAAAGGCCGCTTGTAGCCTTCCAT
CCGTGACCTCAATGCGCTGCTTAACCAGCTCCACCAGGTCGGCGGTGGCCCATATGTCGTAAGGGCTTGG
CTGCACCGGAATCAGCACGAAGTCGGCTGCCTTGATCGCGGACACAGCCAAGTCCGCCGCCTGGGGCGCT
CCGTCGATCACTACGAAGTCGCGCCGGCCGATGGCCTTCACGTCGCGGTCAATCGTCGGGCGGTCGATGC
CGACAACGGTTAGCGGTTGATCTTCCCGCACGGCCGCCCAATCGCGGGCACTGCCCTGGGGATCGGAATC
GACTAACAGAACATCGGCCCCGGCGAGTTGCAGGGCGCGGGCTAGATGGGTTGCGATGGTCGTCTTGCCT
GACCCGCCTTTCTGGTTAAGTACAGCGATAACCTTCATGCGTTCCCCTTGCGTATTTGTTTATTTACTCA
TCGCATCATATACGCAGCGACCGCATGACGCAAGCTGTTTTACTCAAATACACATCACCTTTTTAGACGG
CGGCGCTCGGTTTCTTCAGCGGCCAAGCTGGCCGGCCAGGCCGCCAGCTTGGCATCAGACAAACCGGCCA
GGATTTCATGCAGCCGCACGGCTGATGGGCTGCCTGTATCGAGTGGTGATTTTGTGCCGAGCTGCCGGTC
GGGGAGCTGTTGGCTGGCTGGTGGCAGGATATATTGTGGTGTAAACAAATTGACGCTTAGACAACTTAAT
AACACATTGCGGACGTTTTTAATGTACTGGGGTGGATGCAGTGGGCCCCACTCTGTGGAAGACAATGCCC
CGCGGTCCGGAGTAACAGATAAAGCGAAGCTTGAAGGTGCATGTGACTCCGTCAAGATTACGAAACCGCC
AACTACCACGCAAATTGCAATTCTCAATTTCCTAGAAGGACTCTCCGAAAATGCATCCAATACCAAATAT
TACCCGTGTCATAGGCACCAAGTGACACCATACATGAACACGCGTCACAATATGACTGGAGAAGGGTTCC
ACACCTTATGCTATAAAACGCCCCACACCCCTCCTCCTTCCTTCGCAGTTCAATTCCAATATATTCCATT
CTCTCTGTGTATTTCCCTACCTCTCCCTTCAAGGTTAGTCGATTTCTTCTGTTTTTCTTCTTCGTTCTTT
CCATGAATTGTGTATGTTCTTTGATCAATACGATGTTGATTTGATTGTGTTTTGTTTGGTTTCATCGATC
TTCAATTTTCATAATCAGATTCAGCTTTTATTATCTTTACAACAACGTCCTTAATTTGATGATTCTTTAA
TCGTAGATTTGCTCTAATTAGAGCTTTTTCATGTCAGATCCCTTTACAACAAGCCTTAATTGTTGATTCA
TTAATCGTAGATTAGGGCTTTTTTCATTGATTACTTCAGATCCGTTAAACGTAACCATAGATCAGGGCTT
TTTCATGAATTACTTCAGATCCGTTAAACAACAGCCTTATTTTTTATACTTCTGTGGTTTTTCAAGAAAT
TGTTCAGATCCGTTGACAAAAAGCCTTATTCGTTGATTCTATATCGTTTTTCGAGAGATATTGCTCAGAT
CTGTTAGCAACTGCCTTGTTTGTTGATTCTATTGCCGTGGATTAGGGTTTTTTTTCACGAGATTGCTTCA
GATCCGTACTTAAGATTACGTAATGGATTTTGATTCTGATTTATCTGTGATTGTTGACTCGACAGCGGCC
GCACCCCCGGGGGCGCGCCCTTAGGTACCATGGTGAGCAAGGGCGAGGAGCTGTTCACCGGGGTGGTGCC
CATCCTGGTCGAGCTGGACGGCGACGTAAACGGCCACAAGTTCAGCGTGTCCGGCGAGGGCGAGGGCGAT
GCCACCTACGGCAAGCTGACCCTGAAGTTCATCTGCACCACCGGCAAGCTGCCCGTGCCCTGGCCCACCC
TCGTGACCACCCTGACCTACGGCGTGCAGTGCTTCAGCCGCTACCCCGACCACATGAAGCAGCACGACTT
CTTCAAGTCCGCCATGCCCGAAGGCTACGTCCAGGAGCGCACCATCTTCTTCAAGGACGACGGCAACTAC
AAGACCCGCGCCGAGGTGAAGTTCGAGGGCGACACCCTGGTGAACCGCATCGAGCTGAAGGGCATCGACT
TCAAGGAGGACGGCAACATCCTGGGGCACAAGCTGGAGTACAACTACAACAGCCACAACGTCTATATCAT
GGCCGACAAGCAGAAGAACGGCATCAAGGTGAACTTCAAGATCCGCCACAACATCGAGGACGGCAGCGTG
CAGCTCGCCGACCACTACCAGCAGAACACCCCCATCGGCGACGGCCCCGTGCTGCTGCCCGACAACCACT
ACCTGAGCACCCAGTCCGCCCTGAGCAAAGACCCCAACGAGAAGCGCGATCACATGGTCCTGCTGGAGTT
CGTGACCGCCGCCGGGATCACTCTCGGCATGGACGAGCTGTACAAGGATATCACAAGTTTGTACAAAAAA
GCTGAACGAGAAACGTAAAATGATATAAATATCAATATATTAAATTAGATTTTGCATAAAAAACAGACTA
CATAATACTGTAAAACACAACATATCCAGTCACTATGGCGGCCGCATTAGGCACCCCAGGCTTTACACTT
TATGCTTCCGGCTCGTATAATGTGTGGATTTTGAGTTAGGATCCGTCGAGATTTTCAGGAGCTAAGGAAG
CTAAAATGGAGAAAAAAATCACTGGATATACCACCGTTGATATATCCCAATGGCATCGTAAAGAACATTT
TGAGGCATTTCAGTCAGTTGCTCAATGTACCTATAACCAGACCGTTCAGCTGGATATTACGGCCTTTTTA
AAGACCGTAAAGAAAAATAAGCACAAGTTTTATCCGGCCTTTATTCACATTCTTGCCCGCCTGATGAATG
CTCATCCGGAATTCCGTATGGCAATGAAAGACGGTGAGCTGGTGATATGGGATAGTGTTCACCCTTGTTA
CACCGTTTTCCATGAGCAAACTGAAACGTTTTCATCGCTCTGGAGTGAATACCACGACGATTTCCGGCAG
TTTCTACACATATATTCGCAAGATGTGGCGTGTTACGGTGAAAACCTGGCCTATTTCCCTAAAGGGTTTA
TTGAGAATATGTTTTTCGTCTCAGCCAATCCCTGGGTGAGTTTCACCAGTTTTGATTTAAACGTGGCCAA
TATGGACAACTTCTTCGCCCCCGTTTTCACCATGGGCAAATATTATACGCAAGGCGACAAGGTGCTGATG
CCGCTGGCGATTCAGGTTCATCATGCCGTTTGTGATGGCTTCCATGTCGGCAGAATGCTTAATGAATTAC
AACAGTACTGCGATGAGTGGCAGGGCGGGGCGTAAACGCGTGGATCCGGCTTACTAAAAGCCAGATAACA
GTATGCGTATTTGCGCGCTGATTTTTGCGGTATAAGAATATATACTGATATGTATACCCGAAGTATGTCA
AAAAGAGGTATGCTATGAAGCAGCGTATTACAGTGACAGTTGACAGCGACAGCTATCAGTTGCTCAAGGC
ATATATGATGTCAATATCTCCGGTCTGGTAAGCACAACCATGCAGAATGAAGCCCGTCGTCTGCGTGCCG
AACGCTGGAAAGCGGAAAATCAGGAAGGGATGGCTGAGGTCGCCCGGTTTATTGAAATGAACGGCTCTTT
TGCTGACGAGAACAGGGGCTGGTGAAATGCAGTTTAAGGTTTACACCTATAAAAGAGAGAGCCGTTATCG
TCTGTTTGTGGATGTACAGAGTGATATTATTGACACGCCCGGGCGACGGATGGTGATCCCCCTGGCCAGT
GCACGTCTGCTGTCAGATAAAGTCTCCCGTGAACTTTACCCGGTGGTGCATATCGGGGATGAAAGCTGGC
GCATGATGACCACCGATATGGCCAGTGTGCCGGTCTCCGTTATCGGGGAAGAAGTGGCTGATCTCAGCCA
CCGCGAAAATGACATCAAAAACGCCATTAACCTGATGTTCTGGGGAATATAAATGTCAGGCTCCCTTATA
CACAGCCAGTCTGCAGGTCGACCATAGTGACTGGATATGTTGTGTTTTACAGTATTATGTAGTCTGTTTT
TTATGCAAAATCTAATTTAATATATTGATATTTATATCATTTTACGTTTCTCGTTCAGCTTTCTTGTACA
AAGTGGTCCTAGGTTCGGTTCGAGTATTATGGCATTGGGAAAACTGTTTTTCTTGTACCATTTGTTGTGC
TTGTAATTTACTGTGTTTTTTATTCGGTTTTCGCTATCGAACTGTGAAATGGAAATGGATGGAGAAGAGT
TAATGAATGATATGGTCCTTTTGTTCATTCTCAAATTAATATTATTTGTTTTTTCTCTTATTTGTTGTGT
GTTGAATTTGAAATTATAAGAGATATGCAAACATTTTGTTTTGAGTAAAAATGTGTCAAATCAAGGTTCC
AGAAGGTAATTATCCAAGATGTAGCATCAAGAATCCAATGTTTACGGGAAAAACTATGGAAGTATTATGT
GAGCTCAGCAAGAAGCAGATCAATATGCGGCACATATGCAACCTATGTTCAAAAATGAAGAATGTACAGA
TACAAGATCCTATACTGCCAGAATACGAAGAAGAATACGTAGAAATTGAAAAAGAAGAACCAGGCGAAGA
AAAGAATCTTGAAGACGTAAGCACTGACGACAACAATGAAAAGAAGAAGATAAGGTCGGTGATTGTGAAA
GAGACATAGAGGACACATGTAAGGTGGAAAATGTAAGGGCGGAAAGTAACCTTATCACAAAGGAATCTTA
TCCCCCACTACTTATCCTTTTATATTTTTCCGTGTCATTTTTGCCCTTGAGTTTTCCTATATAAGGAACC
AAGTTCGGCATTTGTGAAAACAAGAAAAAATTTGGTGTAAGCTATTTTCTTTGAAGTACTGAGGATACAA
CTTCAGAGAAATTTGTAAGTTTGTGATCCGCAAACAAAAATGGTGAGCAAGGGCGAGGAGGATAACATGG
CCATCATCAAGGAGTTCATGCGCTTCAAGGTGCACATGGAGGGCTCCGTGAACGGCCACGAGTTCGAGAT
CGAGGGCGAGGGCGAGGGCCGCCCCTACGAGGGCACCCAGACCGCCAAGCTGAAGGTGACCAAGGGTGGC
CCCCTGCCCTTCGCCTGGGACATCCTGTCCCCTCAGTTCATGTACGGCTCCAAGGCCTACGTGAAGCACC
CCGCCGACATCCCCGACTACTTGAAGCTGTCCTTCCCCGAGGGCTTCAAGTGGGAGCGCGTGATGAACTT
CGAGGACGGCGGCGTGGTGACCGTGACCCAGGACTCCTCCCTGCAGGACGGCGAGTTCATCTACAAGGTG
AAGCTGCGCGGCACCAACTTCCCCTCCGACGGCCCCGTAATGCAGAAGAAGACCATGGGCTGGGAGGCCT
CCTCCGAGCGGATGTACCCCGAGGACGGCGCCCTGAAGGGCGAGATCAAGCAGAGGCTGAAGCTGAAGGA
CGGCGGCCACTACGACGCTGAGGTCAAGACCACCTACAAGGCCAAGAAGCCCGTGCAGCTGCCCGGCGCC
TACAACGTCAACATCAAGTTGGACATCACCTCCCACAACGAGGACTACACCATCGTGGAACAGTACGAAC
GCGCCGAGGGCCGCCACTCCACCGGCGGCATGGACGAGCTGTACAAGTGAGATGTGCAGATCGTTCAAAC
ATTTGGCAATAAAGTTTCTTAAGATTGAATCCTGTTGCCGGTCTTGCGATGATTATCATATAATTTCTGT
TGAATTACGTTAAGCATGTAATAATTAACATGTAATGCATGACGTTATTTATGAGATGGGTTTTTATGAT
TAGAGTCCCGCAATTATACATTTAATACGCGATAGAAAACAAAATATAGCGCGCAAACTAGGATAAATTA
TCGCGCGCGGTGTCATCTATGTTACTAGATCCGATGATAAGCTGTCAAACATGAGGGACACGAAGTGGTT
TAAACTATCAGTGTTTGACAGGATATATTGGCGGGTAAACCTAAGAGAAAAGAGCGTTTATTAGAATAAT
CGGATATTTAAAAGGGCGTGAAAAGGTTTATCCGTTCGTCCATTTGTATGTGCCAACCACAGGAACCGTA
AAAAGGCCGCGTTGCTGGCGTTTTTCCATAGGCTCCGCCCCCCTGACGAGCATCACAAAAATCGACGCTC
AAGTCAGAGGTGGCGAAACCCGACAGGACTATAAAGATACCAGGCGTTTCCCCCTGGAAGCTCCCTCGTG
CGCTCTCCTGTTCCGACCCTGCCGCTTACCGGATACCTGTCCGCCTTTCTCCCTTCGGGAAGCGTGGCGC
TTTCTCATAGCTCACGCTGTAGGTATCTCAGTTCGGTGTAGGTCGTTCGCTCCAAGCTGGGCTGTGTGCA
CGAACCCCCCGTTCAGCCCGACCGCTGCGCCTTATCCGGTAACTATCGTCTTGAGTCCAACCCGGTAAGA
CACGACTTATCGCCACTGGCAGCAGCCACTGGTAACAGGATTAGCAGAGCGAGGTATGTAGGCGGTGCTA
CAGAGTTCTTGAAGTGGTGGCCTAACTACGGCTACACTAGAAGGACAGTATTTGGTATCTGCGCTCTGCT
GAAGCCAGTTACCTTCGGAAAAAGAGTTGGTAGCTCTTGATCCGGCAAACAAACCACCGCTGGTAGCGGT
GGTTTTTTTGTTTGCAAGCAGCAGATTACGCGCAGAAAAAAAGGATCTCAAGAAGATCCTTTGATCTTTT
CTACGGGGTCTGACGCTCAGTGGAACGAAAACTCACGTTAAGGGATTTTGGTCATGAGATTATCAAAAAG
GATCTTCACCTAGATCCTTTTAAATTAAAAATGAAGTTTTAAATCAATCTAAAGTATATATGAGTAAACT
TGGTCTGACAGCTAAAACAATTCATCCAGTAAAATATAATCGAATATTATGCGCACCCGTGGCCAGGACC
CAACGCTGCCCGAGATGCGCCGCGTGCGGCTGCTGGAGATGGCGGACGCGATGGATATGTTCTGCCAAGG
GTTGGTTTGCGCATTCACAGTTCTCCGCAAGAATTGATTGGCTCCAATTCTTGGAGTGGTGAATCCGTTA
GCGAGGTGCCGCCGGCTTCCATTCAGGTCGAGGTGGCCCGGCTCCATGCACCGCGACGCAACGCGGGGAG
GCAGACAAGGTATAGGGCGGCGCCTACAATCCATGCCAACCCGTTCCATGTGCTCGCCGAGGCGGCATAA
ATCGCCGTGACGATCAGCGGTCCAATGATCGAAGTTAGGCTGGTAAGAGCCGCGAGCGATCCTTGAAGCT
GTCCCTGATGGTCGTCATCTACCTGCCTGGACAGCATGGCCTGCAACGCGGGCATCCCGATGCCGCCGGA
AGCGAGAAGAATCATAATGGGGAAGGCCATCCAGCCTCGCGTCGCGAACGCCAGCAAGACGTAGCCCAGC
GCGTCGGCCGCCATGCCGGCGATAATGGCCTGCTTCTCGCCGAAACGTTTGGTGGCGGGACCAGTGACGA
AGGCTTGAGCGAGGGCGTGCAAGATTCCGAATACCGCAAGCGACAGGCCGATCATCGTCGCGCTCCAGCG
AAAGCGGTCCTCGCCGAAAATGACCCAGAGCGCTGCCGGCACCTGTCCTACGAGTTGCATGATAAAGAAG
ACAGTCATAAGTGCGGCGACGATAGTCATGCCCCGCGCCCACCGGAAGGAGCTGACTGGGTTGAAGGCTC
TCAAGGGCATCGGTCGACGCTCTCCCTTATGCGACTCCTGCATTAGGAAGCAGCCCAGTAGTAGGTTGAG
GCCGTTGAGCACCGCCGCCGCAAGGAATGGTGCATGCAAGGAGATGGCGCCCAACAGTCCCCCGGCCACG
GGGCCTGCCACCATACCCACGCCGAAACAAGCGCTCATGAGCCCGAAGTGGCGAGCCCGATCTTCCCCAT
CGGTGATGTCGGCGATATAGGCGCCAGCAACCGCACCTGTGGCGCCGGTGATGCCGGCCACGATGCGTCC
GGCGTAGAGGATCCACAGGACGGGTGTGGTCGCCATGATCGCGTAGTCGATAGTGGCTCCAAGTAGCGAA
GCGAGCAGGACTGGGCGGCGGCCAAAGCGGTCGGACAGTGCTCCGAGAACGGGTGCGCATAGAAATTGCA
TCAACGCATATAGCGCTAGCAGCACGCCATAGTGACTGGCGATGCTGTCGGAATGGACGATATCCCGCAA
GAGGCCCGGCAGTACCGGCATAACCAAGCCTATGCCTACAGCATCCAGGGTGACGGTGCCGAGGATGACG
ATGAGCGCATTGTTAGATTTCATACACGGTGCCTGACTGCGTTAGCAATTTAACTGTGATAAACTACCGC
ATTAAAGCTTATCGATGATAAGCTGTCAAACATGAGAATTCTTGAAAATATTGCGCTGCCATTTTTGGGG
TGAGGCCGTTCGCGGCCGAGGGGCGCAGCCCCTGGGGGGATGGGAGCTCGGTGCCTTGATGTGGGCGCCG
GCGGTCGAGTGGCGACGGCGCGGCTTGTCCGCGCCCTGGTAGATTGCCTGGCCGTAGGCCAGCCATTTTT
GAGCGGCCAGCGGCCGCGATAGGCCGACGCGAAGCGGCGGGGCGTAGGGAGCGCAGCGACCGAAGGGTAG
GCGCTTTTTGCAGCTCTTCGGCTGTGCGCTGGCCAGACAGTTATGCACAGGCCAGGCGGGTTTTAAGAGT
TTTAATAAGTTTTAAAGAGTTTTAGGCGGAAAAATCGCCTTTTTTCTCTTTTATATCAGTCACTTACATG
TGTGACCGGTTCCCAATGTACGGCTTTGGGTTCCCAATGTACGGGTTCCGGTTCCCAATGTACGGCTTTG
GGTTCCCAATGTACGTGCTATCCACAGGAAAGAAGCTTTTTCGACCTTTTTCCCCTGCTAGGGCAATTTG
CCCTAGCATCTGCTCCGTACATTAGGAACCGGCGGATGCTTCGCCCTCGATCAGGTTGCGGTAGCGCATG
ACTAGGATCGGGCCAGCCTGCCCCGCCTCCTCCTTCAAATCGTACTCCGGCAGGTCATTTGACCCGATCA
GCTTGCGCACGGTGAAACAGAACTTCTTGAACTCTCCGGCGCTGCCACTGCGTTCGTAGATCGTCTTGAA
CAACCATCTGGCTTCTGCCTTGCCTGCGGCGCGGCGTGCCAGGCGGTAGAGAAAACGGCCGATGCCGGGA
TCGATCAAAAAGTAATCGGGGTGAACCGTCAGCACGTCCGGGTTCTTGCCTTCTGTGATCTCGCGGTACA
TCCAATCAGCTAGCTCGATCTCGATGTACTCCGGCCGCCCGGTTTCGCTCTTTACGATCTTGTAGCGGCT
AATCAAGGCTTCACCCTCGGATACCGTCACCAGGCGGCCGTTCTTGGCCTTCTTCGTACGCTGCATGGCA
ACGTGCGTGGTGTTTAACCGAATGCAGGTTTCTACCAGGTCGTCTTTCTGCTTTCCGCCATCGGCTCGCC
GGCAGAACTTGAGTACGTCCGCAACGTGTGGACGGAACACGCGGCCGGGCTTGTCTCCCTTCCCTTCCCG
GTATCGGTTCATGGA
Features (pLannotate 1.2.2; 22 found; start..end, strand, type, name):
    879..1508    -  CDS            pVS1 StaA: stability protein from the Pseudomonas plasmid pVS1 (Heeb et al., 2000)
   1772..1796    +  misc_feature   LB T-DNA repeat: left border repeat from nopaline C58 T-DNA
   2830..3546    +  CDS            EGFP: EGFP is a basic (constitutively fluorescent) green fluorescent protein published in 1996, derived from Aequorea victoria. It is reported to be a rapidly-maturing weak dimer with moderate acid sensitivity.
   3553..3677    +  protein_bind   attR1: mutant version of attR; recombination site for the Gateway® LR reaction LR Clonase™
   3702..3732    +  promoter       lac UV5 promoter: E. coli lac promoter with an "up" mutation
   3756..3785    +  promoter       cat promoter (fragment): promoter of the E. coli cat gene encoding chloramphenicol acetyltransferase
   3786..4445    +  CDS            CmR: chloramphenicol acetyltransferase; cat; confers resistance to chloramphenicol
   4624..4782    +  CDS            ccdA (fragment): CCDA_ECO57 - Also known as H, letA. Experimental evidence at protein level: Swiss-Prot protein existence level 1. Antitoxin component of a type II toxin-antitoxin (TA) system which inhibits the post-segregational killing (PSK) of plasmid-free cells, also referred to as a plasmid addiction system. Binds to and blocks the activity of CcdB; will also remove bound CcdB protein from the CcdB-GyrA complex by forming a CcdA-CcdB complex, a process termed rejuvenation. Functions as a transcriptional corepressor for the ccdAB operon, repression also requires CcdB (By similarity). From Escherichia coli
   4787..5089    +  CDS            ccdB: CCDB_ECOLI - Also known as G, letB, letD. Experimental evidence at protein level: Swiss-Prot protein existence level 1. Toxic component of a type II toxin-antitoxin (TA) system, functioning in plasmid maintainence. Responsible for the post- segregational killing (PSK) of plasmid-free cells, also referred to as a plasmid addiction system. Half-life of over 2 hours. Cell killing by CcdB is accompanied by filamentation, defects in chromosome and plasmid segregation, defects in cell division, formation of anucleate cells, decreased DNA synthesis and plasmid loss. Interferes with the activity of DN
   5133..5257    -  protein_bind   attR2: mutant version of attR; recombination site for the Gateway® LR reaction LR Clonase™
   5268..5522    +  terminator     E9 terminator (fragment): terminator and polyadenylation signal from the pea rbcS-E9 gene
   5517..5816    +  CDS            IBMP_CSVMV (fragment): Protein inferred from homology: Swiss-Prot protein existence level 3. Enhances the translation of downstream ORFs on polycistronic mRNAs derived from cassava vein mosaic virus. From Cassava vein mosaic virus (CsVMV).
   6060..6767    +  CDS            mCherry: mCherry is a basic (constitutively fluorescent) red fluorescent protein published in 2004, derived from Discosoma sp.. It is reported to be a very rapidly-maturing monomer with low acid sensitivity.
   6779..7031    +  terminator     NOS terminator: nopaline synthase terminator and poly(A) signal
   7086..7110    +  misc_feature   RB T-DNA repeat: right border repeat from nopaline C58 T-DNA
   7233..7821    -  rep_origin     ori: high-copy-number ColE1/pMB1/pBR322/pUC origin of replication
   7992..8020    -  CDS            KanR (fragment): aminoglycoside phosphotransferase; aphA-3; confers resistance to kanamycin
   8213..9403    -  CDS            TcR: tetracycline efflux protein; tet; confers resistance to tetracycline
   9451..9479    -  promoter       tet promoter: E. coli promoter for tetracycline efflux protein gene
   9506..9566    -  rep_origin     oriV (fragment): incP origin of replication
   9772..9966    -  rep_origin     pVS1 oriV: origin of replication for the Pseudomonas plasmid pVS1 (Heeb et al., 2000)
  10032..450     -  CDS            pVS1 RepA (across the origin): replication protein from the Pseudomonas plasmid pVS1 (Heeb et al., 2000)
