[The description below was written by a language model from this plasmid's Addgene catalogue record and pLannotate feature annotations shown in this document.]
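Description:
Ubi:eGFP-ccdb + mcherry is a Gateway destination vector built on the pICH75322 backbone and organised as a binary T-DNA plasmid for Agrobacterium-mediated plant transformation. The roughly 10.7 kb sequence carries a high-copy ColE1/pUC-type origin for E. coli together with the pVS1 replicon (oriV, RepA and the StaA stability protein), which supports maintenance in Agrobacterium. Backbone selection is by a tetracycline efflux gene under its own tet promoter. Only a short remnant of a kanamycin resistance gene and a fragment of an incP oriV are annotated. Because the Gateway cassette contains the ccdB toxin, the empty vector is propagated in a ccdB-tolerant strain under chloramphenicol and tetracycline selection.

Between the nopaline-type left and right border repeats lie two plant expression units. In the first, according to the catalogue entry, a soybean ubiquitin (GmUbi) promoter drives EGFP. The promoter itself is not annotated in the feature table, but an unannotated stretch of about 1 kb precedes the EGFP coding sequence. EGFP is followed directly by attR1, a chloramphenicol acetyltransferase gene, a ccdA fragment, ccdB and attR2, and then a pea rbcS-E9 terminator. An LR reaction with an entry clone replaces the CmR/ccdB segment with the gene of interest, producing an in-frame N-terminal EGFP fusion, while ccdB counterselects unrecombined vector in standard strains. The second unit expresses mCherry with a NOS terminator. The sequence upstream of it matches cassava vein mosaic virus, which probably corresponds to a CsVMV-derived promoter, though the record does not say so. mCherry acts as a visual marker for transformed tissue, and no plant antibiotic or herbicide selection marker is annotated. The vector suits localisation or expression studies of EGFP-tagged proteins in plants.
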