Addgene plasmid #233299: Ubi:eGFP-ccdb + mcherry
Purpose: GATEWAY compatible vector with a soybean Ubiquitin (GmUbi) promoter driving in frame epitope fusion of eGFP paired with ccdb selection toxin and mCherry marker
Depositing lab: Thomas Baum. Depositing organization: Iowa State University.
Backbone
  Vector backbone: pICH75322
  Vector type: Gateway destination
Growth in bacteria
  Bacterial resistance: Chloramphenicol and Tetracycline, 25 & 10 μg/mL
  Growth temperature: 37°C
  Growth strain: ccdB Survival
  Copy number: High Copy
Gene/Insert
  Gene/Insert name: Ubi:eGFP-ccdb + mcherry
  Species: Other
  Tag / fusion protein: eGFP (N terminal on insert)
  Cloning method: Gateway Cloning
Terms and licenses: Academic/Nonprofit Terms; Industry Terms: Not Available to Industry
Depositor comments: This plasmid contains the Gateway technology from Invitrogen; Invitrogen requires purchasing of Gateway Clonase for carrying out the Gateway recombinational cloning reaction http://www.invitrogen.comPlease note that the full plasmid sequence is provided as a reference only, and may not match the exact sequence of the plasmid.
How to cite: Ubi:eGFP-ccdb + mcherry was a gift from Thomas Baum (Addgene plasmid # 233299 ; http://n2t.net/addgene:233299 ; RRID:Addgene_233299)
